Addgene plasmid #144111: TFORF1786
Purpose: Lentiviral vector for overexpressing transcription factor ORFs with unique 24-bp barcodes. Barcodes facilitate identification of transcription factors in pooled screens.
Depositing lab: Feng Zhang. Depositing organization: Broad Institute. Publication: A transcription factor atlas of directed differentiation. Joung J, Ma S, Tay T, Geiger-Schuller KR, Kirchgatterer PC, Verdine VK, Guo B, Arias-Garcia MA, Allen WE, Singh A, Kuksenko O, Abudayyeh OO, Gootenberg JS, Fu Z, Macrae RK, Buenrostro JD, Regev A, Zhang F. Cell. 2023 Jan 5;186(1):209-229.e26. doi: 10.1016/j.cell.2022.11.026. PubMed 36608654.
Backbone
  Vector backbone: pLX_TRC317
  Backbone manufacturer: Broad Institute Genetic Perturbation Platform
  Backbone size w/o insert (bp): 8264
  Vector type: Mammalian Expression, Lentiviral
  Selectable markers: Puromycin
Growth in bacteria
  Bacterial resistance: Ampicillin, 100 μg/mL
  Growth temperature: 37°C
  Growth strain: NEB Stable
  Copy number: High Copy
Gene/Insert
  Gene/Insert name: ZNF234
  Species: H. sapiens (human)
  Insert size (bp): 2204
  Entrez Gene: ZNF234 (a.k.a. HZF4, ZNF269)
  Promoter: EF1a
  Cloning method: Unknown
  Sequencing primers: 5′ GGGTGGAGACTGAAGTTAGGCCAG; 3′ CACATAGCGTAAAAGGAGCAACATAG
Terms and licenses: Academic/Nonprofit Terms; Industry Terms: Not Available to Industry
Depositor comments: NM_001144824,NM_006630,XM_017026149,XM_006722974,ENST00000592437,ENST00000426739 . The transcription factor ORF portion of this plasmid was synthesized by Genewiz. Please test multiple small colonies in case of plasmid recombination. To make this collection available in a timely manner, a portion of this collection was not fully sequenced by Addgene. If an Addgene verified full plasmid sequence is not available, please contact us prior to placing an order to request the full sequence.
How to cite: TFORF1786 was a gift from Feng Zhang (Addgene plasmid # 144111 ; http://n2t.net/addgene:144111 ; RRID:Addgene_144111)
