[The description below was written by a language model from this plasmid's Addgene catalogue record and pLannotate feature annotations shown in this document.]
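Description:
TFORF1786 is a third-generation-style, self-inactivating lentiviral expression plasmid built on the pLX_TRC317 backbone and carrying the human zinc-finger transcription factor ZNF234 (also known as HZF4 or ZNF269). It belongs to a large barcoded transcription factor ORF collection in which each synthesized ORF is paired with a unique 24-bp barcode, so that the factor delivered to a cell can be identified by sequencing in pooled overexpression screens, such as those aimed at directed differentiation. In bacteria the plasmid is maintained through a high-copy ColE1/pUC-type origin and ampicillin resistance (AmpR); an f1 origin and lac/T7/T3 remnants from the cloning backbone are also present. The record notes a risk of recombination, as is common for LTR-containing plasmids.

The viral genome is transcribed from an RSV promoter fused to a truncated HIV-1 5' LTR, followed by the Ψ packaging signal with a gag fragment, the RRE for Rev-dependent nuclear export, and a cPPT/CTS, and it ends in a ΔU3 3' LTR that inactivates LTR promoter activity after integration. Within this unit, an SV40 early promoter drives the puromycin N-acetyltransferase gene for selecting transduced mammalian cells, and a separate EF-1α promoter drives the ZNF234 ORF, with a downstream WPRE to enhance transcript expression. The automated annotation labels only the two ends of the ORF region, one as a homologous green monkey zinc-finger protein and one as ZNF234, which is consistent with a single continuous insert of about 2.2 kb. The barcode is not annotated in the feature table, so its exact position is not stated. A short U6 promoter fragment lies between the ORF and the WPRE.
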