Features (pLannotate 1.2.2; 32 found; start..end, strand, type, name):
      5..231     +  promoter       RSV promoter: Rous sarcoma virus enhancer/promoter
    232..412     +  LTR            5' LTR (truncated): truncated 5' long terminal repeat (LTR) from HIV-1
    459..584     +  misc_feature   HIV-1 Ψ: packaging signal of human immunodeficiency virus type 1
    568..931     +  CDS            HIV-1 gag (fragment): gag protein from human immunodeficiency virus 1; gag
   1077..1310    +  misc_feature   RRE: The Rev response element (RRE) of HIV-1 allows for Rev-dependent mRNA export from the nucleus to the cytoplasm.
   1687..1713    +  CDS            Rev (fragment): human immunodeficiency virus 1 (HIV-1) Rev protein; rev; enhances nuclear export of unspliced and incompletely spliced viral mRNAs
   1720..1743    +  promoter       SV40 promoter (fragment): SV40 early promoter
   1744..1815    +  promoter       SV40 promoter (fragment): SV40 enhancer and early promoter
   1839..1974    +  rep_origin     SV40 ori: SV40 origin of replication
   2020..2616    +  CDS            PuroR (fragment): puromycin N-acetyltransferase; pac from Streptomyces; confers resistance to puromycin
   2665..2782    +  misc_feature   cPPT/CTS: central polypurine tract and central termination sequence of HIV-1
   2847..2913    +  CDS            small t antigen (fragment): SV40 (simian virus 40) small t antigen
   2920..4098    +  promoter       EF-1α promoter: strong constitutive promoter for human elongation factor EF-1α
   4115..4621    +  CDS            ZNFP_CHLAE (fragment): Experimental evidence at protein level: Swiss-Prot protein existence level 1. May be involved in transcriptional regulation. From Chlorocebus aethiops (Green monkey) (Cercopithecus aethiops).
   6137..6214    +  CDS            ZNF234 (fragment): ZN234_HUMAN - Also known as ZNF269. Experimental evidence at transcript level: Swiss-Prot protein existence level 2. May be involved in transcriptional regulation. From Homo sapiens (Human).
   6230..6283    +  promoter       U6 promoter (fragment): RNA polymerase III promoter for human U6 snRNA
   6325..6913    +  misc_feature   WPRE: woodchuck hepatitis virus posttranscriptional regulatory element
   6964..6983    +  misc_feature   cPPT/CTS (fragment): central polypurine tract and central termination sequence of HIV-1
   6985..7218    +  LTR            3' LTR (ΔU3): self-inactivating 3' long terminal repeat (LTR) from HIV-1
   7296..7417    +  polyA_signal   SV40 poly(A) signal: SV40 polyadenylation signal
   7457..7592    +  rep_origin     SV40 ori: SV40 origin of replication
   7613..7631    -  promoter       T7 promoter: promoter for bacteriophage T7 RNA polymerase
   7639..7794    +  CDS            lacZα (fragment): LacZα fragment of β-galactosidase; lacZ fragment
   7799..8227    +  rep_origin     f1 ori (sequence partly withheld): f1 bacteriophage origin of replication; arrow indicates direction of (+) strand synthesis
   8280..8384    +  promoter       AmpR promoter: bla
   8385..9245    +  CDS            AmpR: β-lactamase; bla; confers resistance to ampicillin, carbenicillin, and related antibiotics
   9416..10004   +  rep_origin     ori: high-copy-number ColE1/pMB1/pBR322/pUC origin of replication
  10187..10279   +  CDS            lacI (fragment): lac repressor; lacI; The lac repressor binds to the lac operator to inhibit transcription in E. coli. This inhibition can be relieved by adding lactose or isopropyl-β-D-thiogalactopyranoside (IPTG).
  10292..10313   +  protein_bind   CAP binding site: CAP binding activates transcription in the presence of cAMP. E. coli catabolite activator protein
  10328..10358   +  promoter       lac promoter: promoter for the E. coli lac operon
  10366..10382   +  protein_bind   lac operator: The lac repressor binds to the lac operator to inhibit transcription in E. coli. This inhibition can be relieved by adding lactose or isopropyl-β-D-thiogalactopyranoside (IPTG). lac repressor encoded by lacI
  10427..10445   +  promoter       T3 promoter: promoter for bacteriophage T3 RNA polymerase
>Addgene plasmid #144111 | TFORF1786 | addgene full sequence | sequence record 396198 | Addgene NGS Result
TTAATGTAGTCTTATGCAATACTCTTGTAGTCTTGCAACATGGTAACGATGAGTTAGCAACATGCCTTAC
AAGGAGAGAAAAAGCACCGTGCATGCCGATTGGTGGAAGTAAGGTGGTACGATCGTGCCTTATTAGGAAG
GCAACAGACGGGTCTGACATGGATTGGACGAACCACTGAATTGCCGCATTGCAGAGATATTGTATTTAAG
TGCCTAGCTCGATACATAAACGGGTCTCTCTGGTTAGACCAGATCTGAGCCTGGGAGCTCTCTGGCTAAC
TAGGGAACCCACTGCTTAAGCCTCAATAAAGCTTGCCTTGAGTGCTTCAAGTAGTGTGTGCCCGTCTGTT
GTGTGACTCTGGTAACTAGAGATCCCTCAGACCCTTTTAGTCAGTGTGGAAAATCTCTAGCAGTGGCGCC
CGAACAGGGACTTGAAAGCGAAAGGGAAACCAGAGGAGCTCTCTCGACGCAGGACTCGGCTTGCTGAAGC
GCGCACGGCAAGAGGCGAGGGGCGGCGACTGGTGAGTACGCCAAAAATTTTGACTAGCGGAGGCTAGAAG
GAGAGAGATGGGTGCGAGAGCGTCAGTATTAAGCGGGGGAGAATTAGATCGCGATGGGAAAAAATTCGGT
TAAGGCCAGGGGGAAAGAAAAAATATAAATTAAAACATATAGTATGGGCAAGCAGGGAGCTAGAACGATT
CGCAGTTAATCCTGGCCTGTTAGAAACATCAGAAGGCTGTAGACAAATACTGGGACAGCTACAACCATCC
CTTCAGACAGGATCAGAAGAACTTAGATCATTATATAATACAGTAGCAACCCTCTATTGTGTGCATCAAA
GGATAGAGATAAAAGACACCAAGGAAGCTTTAGACAAGATAGAGGAAGAGCAAAACAAAAGTAAGACCAC
CGCACAGCAAGCGGCCGCTGATCTTCAGACCTGGAGGAGGAGATATGAGGGACAATTGGAGAAGTGAATT
ATATAAATATAAAGTAGTAAAAATTGAACCATTAGGAGTAGCACCCACCAAGGCAAAGAGAAGAGTGGTG
CAGAGAGAAAAAAGAGCAGTGGGAATAGGAGCTTTGTTCCTTGGGTTCTTGGGAGCAGCAGGAAGCACTA
TGGGCGCAGCGTCAATGACGCTGACGGTACAGGCCAGACAATTATTGTCTGGTATAGTGCAGCAGCAGAA
CAATTTGCTGAGGGCTATTGAGGCGCAACAGCATCTGTTGCAACTCACAGTCTGGGGCATCAAGCAGCTC
CAGGCAAGAATCCTGGCTGTGGAAAGATACCTAAAGGATCAACAGCTCCTGGGGATTTGGGGTTGCTCTG
GAAAACTCATTTGCACCACTGCTGTGCCTTGGAATGCTAGTTGGAGTAATAAATCTCTGGAACAGATTTG
GAATCACACGACCTGGATGGAGTGGGACAGAGAAATTAACAATTACACAAGCTTAATACACTCCTTAATT
GAAGAATCGCAAAACCAGCAAGAAAAGAATGAACAAGAATTATTGGAATTAGATAAATGGGCAAGTTTGT
GGAATTGGTTTAACATAACAAATTGGCTGTGGTATATAAAATTATTCATAATGATAGTAGGAGGCTTGGT
AGGTTTAAGAATAGTTTTTGCTGTACTTTCTATAGTGAATAGAGTTAGGCAGGGATATTCACCATTATCG
TTTCAGACCCACCTCCCAACCCCGAGGGGACCCATGCATTGCATCTCAATTAGTCAGCAACCAGGTGTGG
AAAGTCCCCAGGCTCCCCAGCAGGCAGAAGTATGCAAAGCATGCGTCTCAATTAGTCAGCAACCATAGTC
CCGCCCCTAACTCCGCCCATCCCGCCCCTAACTCCGCCCAGTTCCGCCCATTCTCCGCCCCATGGCTGAC
TAATTTTTTTTATTTATGCAGAGGCCGAGGCCGCCTCGGCCTCTGAGCTATTCCAGAAGTAGTGAGGAGG
CTTTTTTGGAGGCCTAGGCTTTTGCAAAAAGCTTTCTAGAGGTACCACCGGAGCTTACCATGACCGAGTA
CAAGCCCACGGTGCGCCTCGCCACCCGCGACGACGTCCCCAGGGCCGTACGCACCCTCGCCGCCGCGTTC
GCCGACTACCCCGCCACGCGCCACACCGTCGATCCGGACCGCCACATCGAGCGGGTCACCGAGCTGCAAG
AACTCTTCCTCACGCGCGTCGGGCTCGACATCGGCAAGGTGTGGGTCGCGGACGACGGCGCCGCCGTGGC
GGTCTGGACCACGCCGGAGAGCGTCGAAGCGGGGGCGGTGTTCGCCGAGATCGGCCCGCGCATGGCCGAG
TTGAGCGGTTCCCGGCTGGCCGCGCAGCAACAGATGGAAGGCCTCCTGGCGCCGCACCGGCCCAAGGAGC
CCGCGTGGTTCCTGGCCACCGTCGGCGTCTCGCCCGACCACCAGGGCAAGGGTCTGGGCAGCGCCGTCGT
GCTCCCCGGAGTGGAGGCGGCCGAGCGCGCCGGGGTGCCCGCCTTCCTGGAGACCTCCGCGCCCCGCAAC
CTCCCCTTCTACGAGCGGCTCGGCTTCACCGTCACCGCCGACGTCGAGGTGCCCGAAGGACCGCGCACCT
GGTGCATGACCCGCAAGCCCGGTGCCAGTTAACGAATTCTAGATCTTGAGACAAATGGCAGTATTCATCC
ACAATTTTAAAAGAAAAGGGGGGATTGGGGGGTACAGTGCAGGGGAAAGAATAGTAGACATAATAGCAAC
AGACATACAAACTAAAGAATTACAAAAACAAATTACAAAAATTCAAAATTTTCGGGTTTATTACAGGGAC
AGCAGAGATCCACTTTGGCGCCGGCTCGAGGCCTGCAGGTGCAAAGATGGATAAAGTTTTAAACAGAGAG
GAATCTTTGCAGCTAATGGACCTTCTAGGTCTTGAAAGGAGTGGGAATTGGCTCCGGTGCCCGTCAGTGG
GCAGAGCGCACATCGCCCACAGTCCCCGAGAAGTTGGGGGGAGGGGTCGGCAATTGAACCGGTGCCTAGA
GAAGGTGGCGCGGGGTAAACTGGGAAAGTGATGTCGTGTACTGGCTCCGCCTTTTTCCCGAGGGTGGGGG
AGAACCGTATATAAGTGCAGTAGTCGCCGTGAACGTTCTTTTTCGCAACGGGTTTGCCGCCAGAACACAG
GTAAGTGCCGTGTGTGGTTCCCGCGGGCCTGGCCTCTTTACGGGTTATGGCCCTTGCGTGCCTTGAATTA
CTTCCACCTGGCTGCAGTACGTGATTCTTGATCCCGAGCTTCGGGTTGGAAGTGGGTGGGAGAGTTCGAG
GCCTTGCGCTTAAGGAGCCCCTTCGCCTCGTGCTTGAGTTGAGGCCTGGCCTGGGCGCTGGGGCCGCCGC
GTGCGAATCTGGTGGCACCTTCGCGCCTGTCTCGCTGCTTTCGATAAGTCTCTAGCCATTTAAAATTTTT
GATGACCTGCTGCGACGCTTTTTTTCTGGCAAGATAGTCTTGTAAATGCGGGCCAAGATCTGCACACTGG
TATTTCGGTTTTTGGGGCCGCGGGCGGCGACGGGGCCCGTGCGTCCCAGCGCACATGTTCGGCGAGGCGG
GGCCTGCGAGCGCGGCCACCGAGAATCGGACGGGGGTAGTCTCAAGCTGGCCGGCCTGCTCTGGTGCCTG
GCCTCGCGCCGCCGTGTATCGCCCCGCCCTGGGCGGCAAGGCTGGCCCGGTCGGCACCAGTTGCGTGAGC
GGAAAGATGGCCGCTTCCCGGCCCTGCTGCAGGGAGCTCAAAATGGAGGACGCGGCGCTCGGGAGAGCGG
GCGGGTGAGTCACCCACACAAAGGAAAAGGGCCTTTCCGTCCTCAGCCGTCGCTTCATGTGACTCCACGG
AGTACCGGGCGCCGTCCAGGCACCTCGATTAGTTCTCGAGCTTTTGGAGTACGTCGTCTTTAGGTTGGGG
GGAGGGGTTTTATGCGATGGAGTTTCCCCACACTGAGTGGGTGGAGACTGAAGTTAGGCCAGCTTGGCAC
TTGATGTAATTCTCCTTGGAATTTGCCCTTTTTGAGTTTGGATCTTGGTTCATTCTCAAGCCTCAGACAG
TGGTTCAAAGTTTTTTTCTTCCATTTCAGGTGTCGTGAGGCTAGCACCGCCACCATGACCACATTCAAGG
AGGGACTGACCTTCAAGGATGTGGCTGTGGTCTTCACTGAGGAGGAGCTGGGGCTGCTGGACCCTGTCCA
GAGGAATCTGTACCAAGATGTGATGCTGGAGAACTTCAGGAACCTGCTGTCAGTGGGGCATCACCCCTTC
AAACATGATGTATTCCTTTTAGAAAAGGAAAAAAAGCTTGATATAATGAAGACAGCAACTCAAAGAAAAG
GGAAATCAGCAGACAAGATCCAAAGTGAGGTGGAGACTGTTCCAGAAGCAGGACGACATGAAGAGCTTTA
CTGGGGGCAAATCTGGAAACAGATTGCAAGTGATTTAATCAAGTATGAAGACTCTATGATAAGTATTTCT
CGGTTCCCCAGACAAGGTGATTTGTCCTGCCAGGTTAGGGCAGGACTATATACAACTCACACAGGACAGA
AATTTTACCAATGTGATGAGTACAAAAAATCCTTCACTGATGTCTTCAACTTTGATCTTCATCAACAGTT
ACACTCAGGAGAGAAGTCTCATACATGTGATGAGTGTGGAAAAAGCTTCTGTTACATCTCAGCCCTTCAT
ATTCATCAAAGAGTCCACATGGGAGAGAAATGCTATAAGTGTGACGTGTGTGGTAAGGAATTTAGTCAGA
GCTCACATCTTCAAACTCATCAGAGAGTCCACACTGTAGAGAAACCATTCAAATGTGTGGAATGTGGGAA
AGGCTTCAGTCGTAGATCAACACTTACTGTACATTGCAAATTACACTCAGGAGAGAAACCTTACAATTGT
GAGGAATGTGGAAGGGCCTTCATACATGCTTCCCATCTTCAGGAACATCAGAGAATTCATACTGGGGAGA
AACCATTCAAATGTGATACATGTGGTAAGAACTTCCGTCGTAGATCAGCACTTAATAATCATTGCATGGT
CCACACAGGAGAGAAACCATACAAATGTGAGGACTGTGGTAAGTGTTTCACTTGTAGCTCAAACCTTCGT
ATCCATCAAAGGGTCCACACAGGAGAGAAACCTTACAAGTGTGAAGAATGTGGTAAGTGCTTTATTCAGC
CTTCACAATTTCAGGCCCATCGGAGAATCCACACTGGAGAGAAACCATACGTATGTAAAGTGTGTGGTAA
GGGTTTCATTTACAGTTCAAGTTTTCAGGCCCATCAGGGAGTCCACACTGGAGAGAAGCCATACAAATGC
AATGAGTGTGGGAAGAGCTTCAGAATGAAAATTCATTATCAAGTGCATCTGGTAGTCCACACAGGGGAAA
AACCCTATAAATGTGAAGTATGTGGTAAAGCCTTCCGTCAGAGTTCATATCTTAAAATCCATCTGAAAGC
ACATAGTGTACAGAAACCTTTTAAGTGTGAAGAGTGTGGGCAGGGCTTCAATCAGAGCTCACGACTTCAG
ATTCACCAGCTGATCCATACCGGTGAGAAACCATACAAATGTGAAGAGTGCGGAAAGGGATTTAGTCGTA
GAGCAGATCTTAAAATTCATTGTAGGATCCACACAGGGGAGAAACCATATAATTGTGAGGAGTGTGGGAA
GGTCTTCAGTCAGGCCTCGCATCTTCTAACCCATCAGAGAGTTCACAGTGGGGAAAAACCATTTAAATGT
GAAGAGTGTGGGAAGAGCTTCAGTCGGAGTGCACACCTTCAAGCCCATCAAAAAGTCCACACTGGAGAAA
AGCCATACAAATGTGGGGAGTGTGGAAAGGGCTTCAAGTGGAGCTTGAACCTTGACATGCATCAGAGGGT
GCACACAGGAGAAAAACCCTATACATGTGGGGAGTGTGGGAAGCACTTCAGTCAGGCCTCAAGTCTCCAA
CTTCATCAGAGTGTCCACACAGGAGAGAAACCATACAAATGTGATGTATGTGGTAAAGTCTTCAGTCGGT
CTTCACAATTACAGTATCATAGGCGAGTTCACACTGGGGAAAAACCTTACAAATGTGAGATATGTGGTAA
GAGGTTCAGCTGGCGATCAAATCTTGTAAGTCATCACAAAATTCATGCTGCTGGTACATTTTATGAAAAT
GATGAGAATAGTAAGAACATCAGAGAGTTGTCAGAGGGAGGAAGTTCTACAAGGTAGTAATGAACTAGTC
CGTAACTTGAAAGTATTTCGATTTCTTGGCTTTATATATCTTGTGGAAAGGACGAGAGCGCACGGCCCTA
ATCTGAAGAACGCGTTAAGTCGACAATCAACCTCTGGATTACAAAATTTGTGAAAGATTGACTGGTATTC
TTAACTATGTTGCTCCTTTTACGCTATGTGGATACGCTGCTTTAATGCCTTTGTATCATGCTATTGCTTC
CCGTATGGCTTTCATTTTCTCCTCCTTGTATAAATCCTGGTTGCTGTCTCTTTATGAGGAGTTGTGGCCC
GTTGTCAGGCAACGTGGCGTGGTGTGCACTGTGTTTGCTGACGCAACCCCCACTGGTTGGGGCATTGCCA
CCACCTGTCAGCTCCTTTCCGGGACTTTCGCTTTCCCCCTCCCTATTGCCACGGCGGAACTCATCGCCGC
CTGCCTTGCCCGCTGCTGGACAGGGGCTCGGCTGTTGGGCACTGACAATTCCGTGGTGTTGTCGGGGAAA
TCATCGTCCTTTCCTTGGCTGCTCGCCTGTGTTGCCACCTGGATTCTGCGCGGGACGTCCTTCTGCTACG
TCCCTTCGGCCCTCAATCCAGCGGACCTTCCTTCCCGCGGCCTGCTGCCGGCTCTGCGGCCTCTTCCGCG
TCTTCGCCTTCGCCCTCAGACGAGTCGGATCTCCCTTTGGGCCGCCTCCCCGCGTCGACTTTAAGACCAA
TGACTTACAAGGCAGCTGTAGATCTTAGCCACTTTTTAAAAGAAAAGGGGGGACTGGAAGGGCTAATTCA
CTCCCAACGAAGACAAGATCTGCTTTTTGCTTGTACTGGGTCTCTCTGGTTAGACCAGATCTGAGCCTGG
GAGCTCTCTGGCTAACTAGGGAACCCACTGCTTAAGCCTCAATAAAGCTTGCCTTGAGTGCTTCAAGTAG
TGTGTGCCCGTCTGTTGTGTGACTCTGGTAACTAGAGATCCCTCAGACCCTTTTAGTCAGTGTGGAAAAT
CTCTAGCAGTACGTATAGTAGTTCATGTCATCTTATTATTCAGTATTTATAACTTGCAAAGAAATGAATA
TCAGAGAGTGAGAGGAACTTGTTTATTGCAGCTTATAATGGTTACAAATAAAGCAATAGCATCACAAATT
TCACAAATAAAGCATTTTTTTCACTGCATTCTAGTTGTGGTTTGTCCAAACTCATCAATGTATCTTATCA
TGTCTGGCTCTAGCTATCCCGCCCCTAACTCCGCCCATCCCGCCCCTAACTCCGCCCAGTTCCGCCCATT
CTCCGCCCCATGGCTGACTAATTTTTTTTATTTATGCAGAGGCCGAGGCCGCCTCGGCCTCTGAGCTATT
CCAGAAGTAGTGAGGAGGCTTTTTTGGAGGCCTAGGGACGTACCCAATTCGCCCTATAGTGAGTCGTATT
ACGCGCGCTCACTGGCCGTCGTTTTACAACGTCGTGACTGGGAAAACCCTGGCGTTACCCAACTTAATCG
CCTTGCAGCACATCCCCCTTTCGCCAGCTGGCGTAATAGCGAAGAGGCCCGCACCGATCGCCCTTCCCAA
CAGTTGCGCAGCCTGAATGGCGAATGGG
[124 nt withheld, positions 7799-7922]
C
[91 nt withheld, positions 7924-8014]
A
[49 nt withheld, positions 8016-8064]
CCTTTGACGTTGGAGTCCACGTTCTTT
[37 nt withheld, positions 8092-8128]
ACCCTATCTCGGTCTATTCTTTTGATTTATAAGGGATTTTGCCGATTTCGGCCTATTGGTTAAAAAATGA
GCTGATTTAACAAAAATTTAACGCGAATTTTAACAAAATATTAACGCTTACAATTTAGGTGGCACTTTTC
GGGGAAATGTGCGCGGAACCCCTATTTGTTTATTTTTCTAAATACATTCAAATATGTATCCGCTCATGAG
ACAATAACCCTGATAAATGCTTCAATAATATTGAAAAAGGAAGAGTATGAGTATTCAACATTTCCGTGTC
GCCCTTATTCCCTTTTTTGCGGCATTTTGCCTTCCTGTTTTTGCTCACCCAGAAACGCTGGTGAAAGTAA
AAGATGCTGAAGATCAGTTGGGTGCACGAGTGGGTTACATCGAACTGGATCTCAACAGCGGTAAGATCCT
TGAGAGTTTTCGCCCCGAAGAACGTTTTCCAATGATGAGCACTTTTAAAGTTCTGCTATGTGGCGCGGTA
TTATCCCGTATTGACGCCGGGCAAGAGCAACTCGGTCGCCGCATACACTATTCTCAGAATGACTTGGTTG
AGTACTCACCAGTCACAGAAAAGCATCTTACGGATGGCATGACAGTAAGAGAATTATGCAGTGCTGCCAT
AACCATGAGTGATAACACTGCGGCCAACTTACTTCTGACAACGATCGGAGGACCGAAGGAGCTAACCGCT
TTTTTGCACAACATGGGGGATCATGTAACTCGCCTTGATCGTTGGGAACCGGAGCTGAATGAAGCCATAC
CAAACGACGAGCGTGACACCACGATGCCTGTAGCAATGGCAACAACGTTGCGCAAACTATTAACTGGCGA
ACTACTTACTCTAGCTTCCCGGCAACAATTAATAGACTGGATGGAGGCGGATAAAGTTGCAGGACCACTT
CTGCGCTCGGCCCTTCCGGCTGGCTGGTTTATTGCTGATAAATCTGGAGCCGGTGAGCGTGGGTCTCGCG
GTATCATTGCAGCACTGGGGCCAGATGGTAAGCCCTCCCGTATCGTAGTTATCTACACGACGGGGAGTCA
GGCAACTATGGATGAACGAAATAGACAGATCGCTGAGATAGGTGCCTCACTGATTAAGCATTGGTAACTG
TCAGACCAAGTTTACTCATATATACTTTAGATTGATTTAAAACTTCATTTTTAATTTAAAAGGATCTAGG
TGAAGATCCTTTTTGATAATCTCATGACCAAAATCCCTTAACGTGAGTTTTCGTTCCACTGAGCGTCAGA
CCCCGTAGAAAAGATCAAAGGATCTTCTTGAGATCCTTTTTTTCTGCGCGTAATCTGCTGCTTGCAAACA
AAAAAACCACCGCTACCAGCGGTGGTTTGTTTGCCGGATCAAGAGCTACCAACTCTTTTTCCGAAGGTAA
CTGGCTTCAGCAGAGCGCAGATACCAAATACTGTTCTTCTAGTGTAGCCGTAGTTAGGCCACCACTTCAA
GAACTCTGTAGCACCGCCTACATACCTCGCTCTGCTAATCCTGTTACCAGTGGCTGCTGCCAGTGGCGAT
AAGTCGTGTCTTACCGGGTTGGACTCAAGACGATAGTTACCGGATAAGGCGCAGCGGTCGGGCTGAACGG
GGGGTTCGTGCACACAGCCCAGCTTGGAGCGAACGACCTACACCGAACTGAGATACCTACAGCGTGAGCT
ATGAGAAAGCGCCACGCTTCCCGAAGGGAGAAAGGCGGACAGGTATCCGGTAAGCGGCAGGGTCGGAACA
GGAGAGCGCACGAGGGAGCTTCCAGGGGGAAACGCCTGGTATCTTTATAGTCCTGTCGGGTTTCGCCACC
TCTGACTTGAGCGTCGATTTTTGTGATGCTCGTCAGGGGGGCGGAGCCTATGGAAAAACGCCAGCAACGC
GGCCTTTTTACGGTTCCTGGCCTTTTGCTGGCCTTTTGCTCACATGTTCTTTCCTGCGTTATCCCCTGAT
TCTGTGGATAACCGTATTACCGCCTTTGAGTGAGCTGATACCGCTCGCCGCAGCCGAACGACCGAGCGCA
GCGAGTCAGTGAGCGAGGAAGCGGAAGAGCGCCCAATACGCAAACCGCCTCTCCCCGCGCGTTGGCCGAT
TCATTAATGCAGCTGGCACGACAGGTTTCCCGACTGGAAAGCGGGCAGTGAGCGCAACGCAATTAATGTG
AGTTAGCTCACTCATTAGGCACCCCAGGCTTTACACTTTATGCTTCCGGCTCGTATGTTGTGTGGAATTG
TGAGCGGATAACAATTTCACACAGGAAACAGCTATGACCATGATTACGCCAAGCGCGCAATTAACCCTCA
CTAAAGGGAACAAAAGCTGGAGCTGCAAGC
