>Addgene plasmid #144111 | TFORF1786 | depositor partial sequence | sequence record 284457 | Insert
ACCGCCACCATGACCACATTCAAGGAGGGACTGACCTTCAAGGATGTGGCTGTGGTCTTCACTGAGGAGG
AGCTGGGGCTGCTGGACCCTGTCCAGAGGAATCTGTACCAAGATGTGATGCTGGAGAACTTCAGGAACCT
GCTGTCAGTGGGGCATCACCCCTTCAAACATGATGTATTCCTTTTAGAAAAGGAAAAAAAGCTTGATATA
ATGAAGACAGCAACTCAAAGAAAAGGGAAATCAGCAGACAAGATCCAAAGTGAGGTGGAGACTGTTCCAG
AAGCAGGACGACATGAAGAGCTTTACTGGGGGCAAATCTGGAAACAGATTGCAAGTGATTTAATCAAGTA
TGAAGACTCTATGATAAGTATTTCTCGGTTCCCCAGACAAGGTGATTTGTCCTGCCAGGTTAGGGCAGGA
CTATATACAACTCACACAGGACAGAAATTTTACCAATGTGATGAGTACAAAAAATCCTTCACTGATGTCT
TCAACTTTGATCTTCATCAACAGTTACACTCAGGAGAGAAGTCTCATACATGTGATGAGTGTGGAAAAAG
CTTCTGTTACATCTCAGCCCTTCATATTCATCAAAGAGTCCACATGGGAGAGAAATGCTATAAGTGTGAC
GTGTGTGGTAAGGAATTTAGTCAGAGCTCACATCTTCAAACTCATCAGAGAGTCCACACTGTAGAGAAAC
CATTCAAATGTGTGGAATGTGGGAAAGGCTTCAGTCGTAGATCAACACTTACTGTACATTGCAAATTACA
CTCAGGAGAGAAACCTTACAATTGTGAGGAATGTGGAAGGGCCTTCATACATGCTTCCCATCTTCAGGAA
CATCAGAGAATTCATACTGGGGAGAAACCATTCAAATGTGATACATGTGGTAAGAACTTCCGTCGTAGAT
CAGCACTTAATAATCATTGCATGGTCCACACAGGAGAGAAACCATACAAATGTGAGGACTGTGGTAAGTG
TTTCACTTGTAGCTCAAACCTTCGTATCCATCAAAGGGTCCACACAGGAGAGAAACCTTACAAGTGTGAA
GAATGTGGTAAGTGCTTTATTCAGCCTTCACAATTTCAGGCCCATCGGAGAATCCACACTGGAGAGAAAC
CATACGTATGTAAAGTGTGTGGTAAGGGTTTCATTTACAGTTCAAGTTTTCAGGCCCATCAGGGAGTCCA
CACTGGAGAGAAGCCATACAAATGCAATGAGTGTGGGAAGAGCTTCAGAATGAAAATTCATTATCAAGTG
CATCTGGTAGTCCACACAGGGGAAAAACCCTATAAATGTGAAGTATGTGGTAAAGCCTTCCGTCAGAGTT
CATATCTTAAAATCCATCTGAAAGCACATAGTGTACAGAAACCTTTTAAGTGTGAAGAGTGTGGGCAGGG
CTTCAATCAGAGCTCACGACTTCAGATTCACCAGCTGATCCATACCGGTGAGAAACCATACAAATGTGAA
GAGTGCGGAAAGGGATTTAGTCGTAGAGCAGATCTTAAAATTCATTGTAGGATCCACACAGGGGAGAAAC
CATATAATTGTGAGGAGTGTGGGAAGGTCTTCAGTCAGGCCTCGCATCTTCTAACCCATCAGAGAGTTCA
CAGTGGGGAAAAACCATTTAAATGTGAAGAGTGTGGGAAGAGCTTCAGTCGGAGTGCACACCTTCAAGCC
CATCAAAAAGTCCACACTGGAGAAAAGCCATACAAATGTGGGGAGTGTGGAAAGGGCTTCAAGTGGAGCT
TGAACCTTGACATGCATCAGAGGGTGCACACAGGAGAAAAACCCTATACATGTGGGGAGTGTGGGAAGCA
CTTCAGTCAGGCCTCAAGTCTCCAACTTCATCAGAGTGTCCACACAGGAGAGAAACCATACAAATGTGAT
GTATGTGGTAAAGTCTTCAGTCGGTCTTCACAATTACAGTATCATAGGCGAGTTCACACTGGGGAAAAAC
CTTACAAATGTGAGATATGTGGTAAGAGGTTCAGCTGGCGATCAAATCTTGTAAGTCATCACAAAATTCA
TGCTGCTGGTACATTTTATGAAAATGATGAGAATAGTAAGAACATCAGAGAGTTGTCAGAGGGAGGAAGT
TCTACAAGGTAGTAATGAACTAGTCCGTAACTTGAAAGTATTTCGATTTCTTGGCTTTATATATCTTGTG
GAAAGGACGAGAGCGCACGGCCCTAATCTGAAGA
