>Addgene plasmid #144111 | TFORF1786 | depositor partial sequence | sequence record 284458 | Barcode
GAGCGCACGGCCCTAATCTGAAGA
